Addgene plasmid #69008: pcDNA3-FLAG-MTOR-C1483F
Purpose: activating MTOR mutation
Depositing lab: David Sabatini. Depositing organization: Whitehead Institute for Biomedical Research. Publication: A diverse array of cancer-associated MTOR mutations are hyperactivating and can predict rapamycin sensitivity. Grabiner BC, Nardi V, Birsoy K, Possemato R, Shen K, Sinha S, Jordan A, Beck AH, Sabatini DM. Cancer Discov. 2014 May;4(5):554-63. doi: 10.1158/2159-8290.CD-13-0929. Epub 2014 Mar 14. PubMed 24631838.
Backbone
  Vector backbone: pcDNA3
  Backbone size w/o insert (bp): 5400
  Total vector size (bp): 13254
  Vector type: Mammalian Expression
  Selectable markers: Neomycin (select with G418)
Growth in bacteria
  Bacterial resistance: Ampicillin, 100 μg/mL
  Growth temperature: 37°C
  Growth strain: DH5alpha
  Copy number: Low Copy
Gene/Insert
  Gene/Insert name: MTOR-C1483F (alt name: MTOR (a.k.a. FRAP, FRAP1, FRAP2, RAFT1, RAPT1)
  Species: H. sapiens (human)
  Insert size (bp): 7650
  Mutation: change Cysteine 1483 to Phenylalanine
  GenBank ID: NM_004958
  Entrez Gene: MTOR (a.k.a. FRAP, FRAP1, FRAP2, RAFT1, RAPT1, SKS)
  Tag / fusion protein: FLAG (N terminal on backbone)
  Cloning method: Unknown
  Sequencing primers: 5′ CMV-F; 3′ BGH-rev
Resource information
  A portion of this plasmid was derived from a plasmid made by: AddGene pcDNA3-Flag mTOR wt (Plasmid #26603)
Terms and licenses: Academic/Nonprofit Terms; Industry Terms: Not Available to Industry
Depositor comments: Activating mutations in MTOR were generated using site-directed mutagenesis on AddGene plasmid 26603 pcDNA3-Flag mTOR wt deposited by Jie Chen lab Vilella-Bach et al J Biol Chem. 1999 Feb 12. 274(7):4266-72.
How to cite: pcDNA3-FLAG-MTOR-C1483F was a gift from David Sabatini (Addgene plasmid # 69008 ; http://n2t.net/addgene:69008 ; RRID:Addgene_69008)
