[The description below was written by a language model from this plasmid's Addgene catalogue record.]
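Description:
pcDNA3-FLAG-MTOR-C1483F is a mammalian expression plasmid built on the pcDNA3 backbone, with a total size of about 13.3 kb, of which roughly 7.65 kb is insert. It is propagated in E. coli under ampicillin selection and is recorded as low copy. For mammalian cells it carries a neomycin resistance marker, so stable transfectants can be selected with G418. No feature table accompanies the record. The promoter is therefore not explicitly listed, but the pcDNA3 backbone and the CMV-forward and BGH-reverse sequencing primers are consistent with the standard arrangement for this vector. In that arrangement a CMV immediate-early promoter drives the insert and a bovine growth hormone polyadenylation signal follows it.

The payload is the full-length human MTOR coding sequence (also known as FRAP1 or RAFT1), which encodes the serine/threonine kinase at the core of the mTORC1 and mTORC2 complexes. An N-terminal FLAG epitope supplied by the backbone is fused to it, allowing detection and immunoprecipitation of the exogenous protein separately from endogenous mTOR. The insert carries a single substitution of cysteine 1483 to phenylalanine, introduced by site-directed mutagenesis of an earlier wild-type pcDNA3-Flag mTOR plasmid. The record describes this change as an activating MTOR mutation. It belongs to a set of constructs made to study cancer-associated MTOR mutations that hyperactivate the kinase and how they relate to rapamycin sensitivity. Typical use would be transient or stable expression in mammalian cells to compare signalling from the mutant with that from wild-type mTOR.
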