>Addgene plasmid #69008 | pcDNA3-FLAG-MTOR-C1483F | depositor partial sequence | sequence record 124837 | MTOR C1483F
ATGCTTGGAACCGGACCTGCCGCCGCCACCACCGCTGCCACCACATCTAGCAATGTGAGCGTCCTGCAGC
AGTTTGCCAGTGGCCTAAAGAGCCGGAATGAGGAAACCAGGGCCAAAGCCGCCAAGGAGCTCCAGCACTA
TGTCACCATGGAACTCCGAGAGATGAGTCAAGAGGAGTCTACTCGCTTCTATGACCAACTGAACCATCAC
ATTTTTGAATTGGTTTCCAGCTCAGATGCCAATGAGAGGAAAGGTGGCATCTTGGCCATAGCTAGCCTCA
TAGGAGTGGAAGGTGGGAATGCCACCCGAATTGGCAGATTTGCCAACTATCTTCGGAACCTCCTCCCCTC
CAATGACCCAGTTGTCATGGAAATGGCATCCAAGGCCATTGGCCGTCTTGCCATGGCAGGGGACACTTTT
ACCGCTGAGTACGTGGAATTTGAGGTGAAGCGAGCCCTGGAATGGCTGGGTGCTGACCGCAATGAGGGCC
GGAGACATGCAGCTGTCCTGGTTCTCCGTGAGCTGGCCATCAGCGTCCCTACCTTCTTCTTCCAGCAAGT
GCAACCCTTCTTTGACAACATTTTTGTGGCCGTGTGGGACCCCAAACAGGCCATCCGTGAGGGAGCTGTA
GCCGCCCTTCGTGCCTGTCTGATTCTCACAACCCAGCGTGAGCCGAAGGAGATGCAGAAGCCTCAGTGGT
ACAGGCACACATTTGAAGAAGCAGAGAAGGGATTTGATGAGACCTTGGCCAAAGAGAAGGGCATGAATCG
GGATGATCGGATCCATGGAGCCTTGTTGATCCTTAACGAGCTGGTCCGAATCAGCAGCATGGAGGGAGAG
CGTCTGAGAGAAGAAATGGAAGAAATCACACAGCAGCAGCTGGTACACGACAAGTACTGCAAAGATCTCA
TGGGCTTCGGAACAAAACCTCGTCACATTACCCCCTTCACCAGTTTCCAGGCTGTACAGCCCCAGCAGTC
AAATGCCTTGGTGGGGCTGCTGGGGTACAGCTCTCACCAAGGCCTCATGGGATTTGGGACCTCCCCCAGT
CCAGCTAAGTCCACCCTGGTGGAGAGCCGGTGTTGCAGAGACTTGATGGAGGAGAAATTTGATCAGGTGT
GCCAGTGGGTGCTGAAATGCAGGAATAGCAAGAACTCGCTGATCCAAATGACAATCCTTAATTTGTTGCC
CCGCTTGGCTGCATTCCGACCTTCTGCCTTCACAGATACCCAGTATCTCCAAGATACCATGAACCATGTC
CTAAGCTGTGTCAAGAAGGAGAAGGAACGTACAGCGGCCTTCCAAGCCCTGGGGCTACTTTCTGTGGCTG
TGAGGTCTGAGTTTAAGGTCTATTTGCCTCGCGTGCTGGACATCATCCGAGCGGCCCTGCCCCCAAAGGA
CTTCGCCCATAAGAGGCAGAAGGCAATGCAGGTGGACGCCACAGTCTTCACTTGCATCAGCATGCTGGCT
CGAGCAATGGGGCCAGGCATCCAGCAGGATATCAAGGAGCTGCTGGAGCCCATGCTGGCAGTGGGACTAA
GCCCTGCCCTCACTGCAGTGCTCTACGACCTGAGCCGTCAGATTCCACAGCTAAAGAAGGACATTCAAGA
TGGGCTACTGAAAATGCTGTCCCTGGTCCTTATGCACAAACCCCTTCGCCACCCAGGCATGCCCAAGGGC
CTGGCCCATCAGCTGGCCTCTCCTGGCCTCACGACCCTCCCTGAGGCCAGCGATGTGGGCAGCATCACTC
TTGCCCTCCGAACGCTTGGCAGCTTTGAATTTGAAGGCCACTCTCTGACCCAATTTGTTCGCCACTGTGC
GGATCATTTCCTGAACAGTGAGCACAAGGAGATCCGCATGGAGGCTGCCCGCACCTGCTCCCGCCTGCTC
ACACCCTCCATCCACCTCATCAGTGGCCATGCTCATGTGGTTAGCCAGACCGCAGTGCAAGTGGTGGCAG
ATGTGCTTAGCAAACTGCTCGTAGTTGGGATAACAGATCCTGACCCTGACATTCGCTACTGTGTCTTGGC
GTCCCTGGACGAGCGCTTTGATGCACACCTGGCCCAGGCGGAGAACTTGCAGGCCTTGTTTGTGGCTCTG
AATGACCAGGTGTTTGAGATCCGGGAGCTGGCCATCTGCACTGTGGGCCGACTCAGTAGCATGAACCCTG
CCTTTGTCATGCCTTTCCTGCGCAAGATGCTCATCCAGATTTTGACAGAGTTGGAGCACAGTGGGATTGG
AAGAATCAAAGAGCAGAGTGCCCGCATGCTGGGGCACCTGGTCTCCAATGCCCCCCGACTCATCCGCCCC
TACATGGAGCCTATTCTGAAGGCATTAATTTTGAAACTGAAAGATCCAGACCCTGATCCAAACCCAGGTG
TGATCAATAATGTCCTGGCAACAATAGGAGAATTGGCACAGGTTAGTGGCCTGGAAATGAGGAAATGGGT
TGATGAACTTTTTATTATCATCATGGACATGCTCCAGGATTCCTCTTTGTTGGCCAAAAGGCAGGTGGCT
CTGTGGACCCTGGGACAGTTGGTGGCCAGCACTGGCTATGTAGTAGAGCCCTACAGGAAGTACCCTACTT
TGCTTGAGGTGCTACTGAATTTTCTGAAGACTGAGCAGAACCAGGGTACACGCAGAGAGGCCATCCGTGT
GTTAGGGCTTTTAGGGGCTTTGGATCCTTACAAGCACAAAGTGAACATTGGCATGATAGACCAGTCCCGG
GATGCCTCTGCTGTCAGCCTGTCAGAATCCAAGTCAAGTCAGGATTCCTCTGACTATAGCACTAGTGAAA
TGCTGGTCAACATGGGAAACTTGCCTCTGGATGAGTTCTACCCAGCTGTGTCCATGGTGGCCCTGATGCG
GATCTTCCGAGACCAGTCACTCTCTCATCATCACACCATGGTTGTCCAGGCCATCACCTTCATCTTCAAG
TCCCTGGGACTCAAATGTGTGCAGTTCCTGCCCCAGGTCATGCCCACGTTCCTTAATGTCATTCGAGTCT
GTGATGGGGCCATCCGGGAATTTTTGTTCCAGCAGCTGGGAATGTTGGTGTCCTTTGTGAAGAGCCACAT
CAGACCTTATATGGATGAAATAGTCACCCTCATGAGAGAATTCTGGGTCATGAACACCTCAATTCAGAGC
ACGATCATTCTTCTCATTGAGCAAATTGTGGTAGCTCTTGGGGGTGAATTTAAGCTCTACCTGCCCCAGC
TGATCCCACACATGCTGCGTGTCTTCATGCATGACAACAGCCCAGGCCGCATTGTCTCTATCAAGTTACT
GGCTGCAATCCAGCTGTTTGGCGCCAACCTGGATGACTACCTGCATTTACTGCTGCCTCCTATTGTTAAG
TTGTTTGATGCCCCTGAAGCTCCACTGCCATCTCGAAAGGCAGCGCTAGAGACTGTGGACCGCCTGACGG
AGTCCCTGGATTTCACTGACTATGCCTCCCGGATCATTCACCCTATTGTTCGAACACTGGACCAGAGCCC
AGAACTGCGCTCCACAGCCATGGACACGCTGTCTTCACTTGTTTTTCAGCTGGGGAAGAAGTACCAAATT
TTCATTCCAATGGTGAATAAAGTTCTGGTGCGACACCGAATCAATCATCAGCGCTATGATGTGCTCATCT
GCAGAATTGTCAAGGGATACACACTTGCTGATGAAGAGGAGGATCCTTTGATTTACCAGCATCGGATGCT
TAGGAGTGGCCAAGGGGATGCATTGGCTAGTGGACCAGTGGAAACAGGACCCATGAAGAAACTGCACGTC
AGCACCATCAACCTCCAAAAGGCCTGGGGCGCTGCCAGGAGGGTCTCCAAAGATGACTGGCTGGAATGGC
TGAGACGGCTGAGCCTGGAGCTGCTGAAGGACTCATCATCGCCCTCCCTGCGCTCCTGCTGGGCCCTGGC
ACAGGCCTACAACCCGATGGCCAGGGATCTCTTCAATGCTGCATTTGTGTCCTGCTGGTCTGAACTGAAT
GAAGATCAACAGGATGAGCTCATCAGAAGCATCGAGTTGGCCCTCACCTCACAAGACATCGCTGAAGTCA
CACAGACCCTCTTAAACTTGGCTGAATTCATGGAACACAGTGACAAGGGCCCCCTGCCACTGAGAGATGA
CAATGGCATTGTTCTGCTGGGTGAGAGAGCTGCCAAGTGCCGAGCATATGCCAAAGCACTACACTACAAA
GAACTGGAGTTCCAGAAAGGCCCCACCCCTGCCATTCTAGAATCTCTCATCAGCATTAATAATAAGCTAC
AGCAGCCGGAGGCAGCGGCCGGAGTGTTAGAATATGCCATGAAACACTTTGGAGAGCTGGAGATCCAGGC
TACCTGGTATGAGAAACTGCACGAGTGGGAGGATGCCCTTGTGGCCTATGACAAGAAAATGGACACCAAC
AAGGACGACCCAGAGCTGATGCTGGGCCGCATGCGCTTCCTCGAGGCCTTGGGGGAATGGGGTCAACTCC
ACCAGCAGTGCTGTGAAAAGTGGACCCTGGTTAATGATGAGACCCAAGCCAAGATGGCCCGGATGGCTGC
TGCAGCTGCATGGGGTTTAGGTCAGTGGGACAGCATGGAAGAATACACCTGTATGATCCCTCGGGACACC
CATGATGGGGCATTTTATAGAGCTGTGCTGGCACTGCATCAGGACCTCTTCTCCTTGGCACAACAGTGCA
TTGACAAGGCCAGGGACCTGCTGGATGCTGAATTAACTGCAATGGCAGGAGAGAGTTACAGTCGGGCATA
TGGGGCCATGGTTTCTTGCCACATGCTGTCCGAGCTGGAGGAGGTTATCCAGTACAAACTTGTCCCCGAG
CGACGAGAGATCATCCGCCAGATCTGGTGGGAGAGACTGCAGGGCTGCCAGCGTATCGTAGAGGACTGGC
AGAAAATCCTTATGGTGCGGTCCCTTGTGGTCAGCCCTCATGAAGACATGAGAACCTGGCTCAAGTATGC
AAGCCTGTGCGGCAAGAGTGGCAGGCTGGCTCTTGCTCATAAAACTTTAGTGTTGCTCCTGGGAGTTGAT
CCGTCTCGGCAACTTGACCATCCTCTGCCAACAGTTCACCCTCAGGTGACCTATGCCTACATGAAAAACA
TGTGGAAGAGTGCCCGCAAGATCGATGCCTTCCAGCACATGCAGCATTTTGTCCAGACCATGCAGCAACA
GGCCCAGCATGCCATCGCTACTGAGGACCAGCAGCATAAGCAGGAACTGCACAAGCTCATGGCCCGATGC
TTCCTGAAACTTGGAGAGTGGCAGCTGAATCTACAGGGCATCAATGAGAGCACAATCCCCAAAGTGCTGC
AGTACTACAGCGCCGCCACAGAGCACGACCGCAGCTGGTACAAGGCCTGGCATGCGTGGGCAGTGATGAA
CTTCGAAGCTGTGCTACACTACAAACATCAGAACCAAGCCCGCGATGAGAAGAAGAAACTGCGTCATGCC
AGCGGGGCCAACATCACCAACGCCACCACTGCCGCCACCACGGCCGCCACTGCCACCACCACTGCCAGCA
CCGAGGGCAGCAACAGTGAGAGCGAGGCCGAGAGCACCGAGAACAGCCCCACCCCATCGCCGCTGCAGAA
GAAGGTCACTGAGGATCTGTCCAAAACCCTCCTGATGTACACGGTGCCTGCCGTCCAGGGCTTCTTCCGT
TCCATCTCCTTGTCACGAGGCAACAACCTCCAGGATACACTCAGAGTTCTCACCTTATGGTTTGATTATG
GTCACTGGCCAGATGTCAATGAGGCCTTAGTGGAGGGGGTGAAAGCCATCCAGATTGATACCTGGCTACA
GGTTATACCTCAGCTCATTGCAAGAATTGATACGCCCAGACCCTTGGTGGGACGTCTCATTCACCAGCTT
CTCACAGACATTGGTCGGTACCACCCCCAGGCCCTCATCTACCCACTGACAGTGGCTTCTAAGTCTACCA
CGACAGCCCGGCACAATGCAGCCAACAAGATTCTGAAGAACATGTGTGAGCACAGCAACACCCTGGTCCA
GCAGGCCATGATGGTGAGCGAGGAGCTGATCCGAGTG
[294 nt withheld, positions 6058-6351]
CTCACATCCTTAGAGCTGCAATATGTTTCCCCAAAACTTCTGATGTGCCGGGACCTTGAATTGGCTGTGC
CAGGAACATATGACCCCAACCAGCCAATCATTCGCATTCAGTCCATAGCACCGTCTTTGCAAGTCATCAC
ATCCAAGCAGAGGCCCCGGAAATTGACACTTATGGGCAGCAACGGACATGAGTTTGTTTTCCTTCTAAAA
GGCCATGAAGATCTGCGCCAGGATGAGCGTGTGATGCAGCTCTTCGGCCTGGTTAACACCCTTCTGGCCA
ATGACCCAACATCTCTTCGGAAAAACCTCAGCATCCAGAGATACGCTGTCATCCCTTTATCGACCAACTC
GGGCCTCATTGGCTGGGTTCCCCACTGTGACACACTGCACGCCCTCATCCGGGACTACAGGGAGAAGAAG
AAGATCCTTCTCAACATCGAGCATCGCATCATGTTGCGGATGGCTCCGGACTATGACCACTTGACTCTGA
TGCAGAAGGTGGAGGTGTTTGAGCATGCCGTCAATAATACAGCTGGGGACGACCTGGCCAAGCTGCTGTG
GCTGAAAAGCCCCAGCTCCGAGGTGTGGTTTGACCGAAGAACCAATTATACCCGTTCTTTAGCGGTCATG
TCAATGGTTGGGTATATTTTAGGCCTGGGAGATAGACACCCATCCAACCTGATGCTGGACCGTCTGAGTG
GGAAGATCCTGCACATTGACTTTGGGGACTGCTTTGAGGTTGCTATGACCCGAGAGAAGTTTCCAGAGAA
GATTCCATTTAGACTAACAAGAATGTTGACCAATGCTATGGAGGTTACAGGCCTGGATGGCAACTACAGA
ATCACATGCCACACAGTGATGGAGGTGCTGCGAGAGCACAAGGACAGTGTCATGGCCGTGCTGGAAGCCT
TTGTCTATGACCCCTTGCTGAACTGGAGGCTGATGGACACAAATACCAAAGGCAACAAGCGATCCCGAAC
GAGGACGGATTCCTACTCTGCTGGCCAGTCAGTCGAAATTTTGGACGGTGTGGAACTTGGAGAGCCAGCC
CATAAGAAAACGGGGACCACAGTGCCAGAATCTATTCATTCTTTCATTGGAGACGGTTTGGTGAAACCAG
AGGCCCTAAATAAGAAAGCTATCCAGATTATTAACAGGGTTCGAGATAAGCTCACTGGTCGGGACTTCTC
TCATGATGACACTTTGGATGTTCCAACGCAAGTTGAGCTGCTCATCAAACAAGCGACATCCCATGAAAAC
CTCTGCCAGTGCTATATTGGCTGGTGCCCTTTCTGGTAA
