>Addgene plasmid #69008 | pcDNA3-FLAG-MTOR-C1483F | addgene partial sequence | sequence record 135697 | hMTOR-F3 5'-CCTGCCACTGAGAGATGACA-3'
TGCCAAGTGCCGAGCATATGCCAAAGCACTACACTACAAAGAACTGGAGTTCCAGAAAGGCCCCACCCCT
GCCATTCTAGAATCTCTCATCAGCATTAATAATAAGCTACAGCAGCCGGAGGCAGCGGCCGGAGTGTTAG
AATATGCCATGAAACACTTTGGAGAGCTGGAGATCCAGGCTACCTGGTATGAGAAACTGCACGAGTGGGA
GGATGCCCTTGTGGCCTATGACAAGAAAATGGACACCAACAAGGACGACCCAGAGCTGATGCTGGGCCGC
ATGCGCTTCCTCGAGGCCTTGGGGGAATGGGGTCAACTCCACCAGCAGTGCTGTGAAAAGTGGACCCTGG
TTAATGATGAGACCCAAGCCAAGATGGCCCGGATGGCTGCTGCAGCTGCATGGGGTTTAGGTCAGTGGGA
CAGCATGGAAGAATACACCTGTATGATCCCTCGGGACACCCATGATGGGGCATTTTATAGAGCTGTGCTG
GCACTGCATCAGGACCTCTTCTCCTTGGCACAACAGTGCATTGACAAGGCCAGGGACCTGCTGGATGCTG
AATTAACTGCAATGGCAGGAGAGAGTTACAGTCGGGCATATGGGGCCATGGTTTCTTGCCACATGCTGTC
CGAGCTGGAGGAGGTTATCCAGTACAAACTTGTCCCCGAGCGACGAGAGATCATCCGCCAGATCTGGTGG
GAGAGACTGCAGGGCTGCCAGCGTATCGTAGAGGACTGGCAGAAAATCCTTATGGTGCGGTCCCTTGTGG
TCAGCCCTCATGAAGACATGAGAACCTGGCTCAAGTATGCAAGCCTGTGCGGCAAGAGTGGCAGGCTG
