>Addgene plasmid #69008 | pcDNA3-FLAG-MTOR-C1483F | addgene partial sequence | sequence record 135895 | CMV-F 5'-CGCAAATGGGCGGTAGGCGTG-3'
GAGCTCTCTGGCTAACTAGAGAACCCACTGCTTACTGGCTTATCGAAATTAATACGACTCACTATAGGGA
GACCCAAGCTTGGTACCGAGCTCGGATCCACTAGTAACGGCCGCCAGTGTGCTGGAATTCTGCAGATATC
CATCACACTGGCGGCCGCCATGGATTATAAAGATGATGATGATATGCTTGGAACCGGACCTGCCGCCGCC
ACCACCGCTGCCACCACATCTAGCAATGTGAGCGTCCTGCAGCAGTTTGCCAGTGGCCTAAAGAGCCGGA
ATGAGGAAACCAGGGCCAAAGCCGCCAAGGAGCTCCAGCACTATGTCACCATGGAACTCCGAGAGATGAG
TCAAGAGGAGTCTACTCGCTTCTATGACCAACTGAACCATCACATTTTTGAATTGGTTTCCAGCTCAGAT
GCCAATGAGAGGAAAGGTGGCATCTTGGCCATAGCTAGCCTCATAGGAGTGGAAGGTGGGAATGCCACCC
GAATTGGCAGATTTGCCAACTATCTTCGGAACCTCCTCCCCTCCAATGACCCAGTTGTCATGGAAATGGC
ATCCAAGGCCATTGGCCGTCTTGCCATGGCAGGGGACACTTTTACCGCTGAGTACGTGGAATTTGAGGTG
AAGCGAGCCCTGGAATGGCTGGGTGCTGACCGCAATGAGGGCCGGAGACATGCAGCTGTCCTGGTTCTCC
GTGAGCTGGCCATCAGCGTCCCTACCTTCTTCTTCC
